>Addgene plasmid #140625 | pQCascade-IS2 | addgene full sequence | sequence record 305996 | Addgene NGS Result
CAGAGGCGTTCGAGCATTATAACGAATGGGTGAACTGCCGAGTAGGTAGCTGATAACGGATCCGAATTCG
AGCTCGGCGCGCCTGCAGGTCGACAAGCTTGCGGCCGCATAATGCTTAAGTCGAACAGAAAGTAATCGTA
TTGTACACGGCCGCATAATCGAAATTAATACGACTCACTATAGGGGAATTGTGAGCGGATAACAATTCCC
CATCTTAGTATATTAGTTAAGTATAAGAAGGAGATATACATATGTTTTTGCAAAGACCTAAACCTTACAG
CGATGAAAGTTTAGAAAGTTTCTTTATCCGAGTGGCTAACAAAAATGGCTACGGTGATGTCCATCGCTTC
CTAGAAGCCACTAAACGATTCCTTCAAGACATTGACCATAATGGCTATCAAACCTTTCCGACTGATATAA
CTCGGATAAACCCATACTCAGCTAAAAACAGTTCCAGCGCACGAACTGCGTCATTCCTGAAACTTGCACA
ATTGACATTTAATGAACCGCCAGAGCTACTTGGGTTGGCAATTAACAGAACAAACATGAAATACTCGCCG
TCAACTAGCGCGGTTGTTAGAGGTGCAGAAGTCTTTCCTCGCAGTTTACTACGGACGCACTCCATCCCCT
GCTGTCCTTTGTGTCTGCGAGAAAATGGCTACGCCTCCTACCTTTGGCACTTTCAGGGGTACGAATACTG
CCACAGCCATAACGTACCTTTAATTACCACTTGTAGCTGTGGTAAGGAGTTTGACTACCGAGTATCTGGG
TTAAAGGGCATTTGCTGCAAATGCAAGGAGCCTATCACCTTAACCAGCAGGGAGAACGGTCATGAGGCAG
CGTGTACTGTTTCAAACTGGCTTGCTGGCCATGAATCTAAACCTCTGCCAAATCTTCCTAAAAGCTACCG
ATGGGGTTTAGTTCATTGGTGGATGGGTATTAAAGATAGCGAGTTCGATCACTTTTCGTTCGTTCAATTT
TTCTCAAACTGGCCAAGGTCATTCCACTCGATAATCGAAGATGAAGTAGAGTTCAACCTTGAGCATGCTG
TTGTCAGCACGTCTGAATTACGACTAAAAGATCTTCTTGGTCGATTGTTTTTCGGTTCAATTCGGTTACC
TGAGCGGAATCTTCAACACAATATCATCCTTGGTGAGCTTCTCTGCTATTTAGAAAATCGTTTATGGCAA
GACAAGGGATTAATCGCCAACCTCAAAATGAACGCGTTAGAGGCGACTGTAATGTTAAATTGTAGCCTCG
ATCAGATTGCATCAATGGTTGAACAACGCATCTTGAAGCCAAATCGAAAAAGCAAGCCCAACAGCCCTCT
TGATGTTACCGATTATCTATTTCATTTCGGCGATATTTTCTGTCTTTGGTTAGCTGAGTTCCAAAGCGAT
GAGTTTAACCGTTCGTTTTATGTGTCGAGGTGGTAAATGCAAACTCTGAAAGAACTAATCGCATCCAATC
CTGACGACTTAACAACTGAACTTAAGAGAGCATTTCGTCCACTCACACCGCATATTGCAATTGATGGTAA
TGAACTTGACGCACTGACGATATTAGTCAATTTAACCGATAAGACTGATGATCAGAAAGACCTGCTCGAT
CGAGCCAAATGCAAGCAAAAACTTCGAGATGAAAAATGGTGGGCTAGCTGCATAAATTGCGTTAATTACA
GACAAAGCCATAACCCAAAATTCCCGGATATACGTTCTGAAGGCGTGATTCGAACCCAAGCCCTGGGTGA
ATTACCGAGTTTCCTACTCTCGTCCTCAAAAATCCCACCATACCATTGGTCATATAGCCATGATTCAAAA
TACGTCAACAAAAGCGCATTCCTCACCAATGAGTTTTGTTGGGATGGTGAGATCTCATGTTTGGGTGAGC
TTCTTAAAGATGCAGATCACCCACTTTGGAATACTTTGAAAAAGTTAGGTTGTTCTCAAAAAACTTGCAA
AGCAATGGCAAAACAACTAGCTGATATTACTCTCACGACTATCAATGTCACACTCGCACCAAATTACCTG
ACTCAAATATCTCTCCCCGATAGTGATACATCCTACATTTCACTCTCTCCTGTTGCATCGCTATCGATGC
AAAGCCACTTTCATCAGAGGCTCCAAGATGAAAATCGGCATAGCGCGATAACGCGGTTTAGCCGAACTAC
CAACATGGGGGTCACTGCGATGACATGTGGCGGCGCATTTAGAATGTTAAAGTCTGGCGCTAAGTTTTCC
AGCCCCCCTCATCACCGATTAAACAGTAAACGAAGTTGGTTGACGTCAGAGCATGTTCAGTCATTAAAAC
AGTACCAGCGCCTCAACAAAAGCCTCATACCTGAAAACTCTCGGATTGCACTCCGTAGAAAATACAAAAT
CGAGCTTCAAAATATGGTCAGATCTTGGTTTGCAATGCAAGACCATACCCTTGATTCGAACATACTTATC
CAACATTTGAATCATGACCTATCTTACTTAGGAGCCACAAAACGTTTTGCATACGATCCAGCGATGACCA
AGCTCTTTACTGAGCTTTTGAAACGAGAGTTATCAAATTCAATCAATAATGGTGAGCAACACACTAATGG
ATCGTTTTTAGTCCTACCGAATATCAGGGTTTGTGGCGCAACAGCTTTAAGCTCCCCGGTAACGGTGGGG
ATTCCATCACTTACAGCTTTCTTTGGCTTCGTTCACGCATTTGAACGGAATATAAATCGCACCACCTCAT
CGTTTCGTGTTGAATCCTTTGCGATATGCGTCCATCAACTACATGTCGAGAAGCGAGGTTTGACAGCAGA
GTTTGTGGAAAAAGGCGACGGGACTATATCCGCTCCCGCGACCCGGGATGACTGGCAGTGTGATGTCGTA
TTTAGCCTTATTTTGAACACCAACTTTGCTCAACATATTGACCAAGATACGTTAGTTACATCACTACCAA
AGCGATTGGCTCGGGGTTCAGCAAAAATTGCGATTGATGACTTTAAACATATCAACTCATTCTCGACATT
AGAAACAGCGATCGAATCTCTGCCAATAGAAGCTGGTAGGTGGTTATCACTTTACGCACAGTCAAACAAT
AATCTAAGTGATCTATTAGCAGCCATGACAGAGGACCATCAGCTCATGGCAAGCTGCGTCGGTTACCACT
TGTTAGAAGAGCCCAAAGATAAACCAAACTCCCTCAGAGGTTACAAACACGCTATCGCCGAGTGCATCAT
TGGACTCATTAACTCAATCACCTTTAGCTCAGAGACTGATCCCAACACAATCTTTTGGTCGCTAAAGAAC
TATCAAAACTACCTAGTGGTACAGCCAAGGAGTATCAACGATGAAACTACCGACAAATCTAGCCTATGAG
CGCTCTATCGACCCATCAGATGTCTGTTTTTTTGTCGTCTGGCCCGATGATAGAAAAACACCTTTAACCT
ACAATTCTCGTACTCTGCTCGGGCAAATGGAAGCGGCATCATTAGCCTATGATGTCTCAGGTCAACCAAT
AAAAAGTGCCACCGCTGAGGCGTTAGCTCAAGGGAACCCTCATCAAGTTGATTTCTGCCACGTTCCATAC
GGTGCGAGTCATATTGAATGCAGTTTCTCCGTCTCGTTTTCTTCTGAACTACGTCAACCATATAAGTGTA
ACTCAAGCAAAGTTAAACAAACGCTAGTGCAATTAGTCGAGCTCTACGAAACGAAAATCGGCTGGACTGA
GCTAGCAACCCGATATTTGATGAACATTTGCAACGGTAAATGGCTGTGGAAAAATACCCGTAAAGCCTAT
TGCTGGAACATTGTACTTACACCTTGGCCTTGGAACGGGGAAAAGGTTGGATTTGAAGATATTCGTACTA
ACTACACCTCACGGCAAGACTTTAAAAATAATAAAAATTGGTCTGCTATAGTTGAAATGATCAAAACCGC
ATTTTCTAGTACTGATGGGCTGGCGATATTTGAAGTCAGGGCCACCTTGCACTTGCCAACGAATGCTATG
GTGCGGCCAAGCCAAGTTTTCACAGAAAAAGAAAGTGGCAGTAAAAGTAAATCTAAAACTCAAAACAGTC
GAGTTTTTCAGAGTACAACTATTGATGGTGAACGATCGCCAATACTAGGGGCCTTTAAAACGGGAGCAGC
TATTGCAACCATTGACGACTGGTATCCTGAAGCCACTGAGCCACTAAGGGTCGGACGGTTTGGGGTTCAT
CGCGAAGATGTCACTTGCTACCGTCATCCGTCTACCGGAAAAGATTTTTTCTCGATATTACAACAAGCAG
AGCACTATATTGAAGTGTTGAGCGCCAACAAAACTCCCGCTCAAGAAACTATCAACGACATGCACTTTTT
AATGGCTAACCTGATTAAGGGTGGGATGTTCCAGCATAAAGGAGACTGACTGTGAAATGGTATTATAAGA
CAATCACCTTTCTGCCAGAGTTGTGCAACAACGAGTCACTGGCTGCAAAGTGTCTCCGCGTTCTGCATGG
ATTTAACTATCAGTATGAGACACGAAATATCGGCGTTTCATTTCCGCTTTGGTGTGATGCAACGGTTGGA
AAAAAGATTTCATTTGTCAGCAAGAACAAGATAGAACTCGACTTACTACTTAAACAACACTATTTCGTCC
AAATGGAACAACTTCAATACTTTCATATATCCAACACTGTTCTCGTCCCAGAAGATTGTACATACGTTTC
CTTTAGACGCTGTCAATCTATAGATAAGCTCACAGCAGCAGGGCTGGCAAGGAAAATCAGACGCCTGGAG
AAACGTGCTCTATCTAGAGGCGAGCAATTTGACCCATCATCTTTTGCTCAAAAAGAGCATACTGCAATAG
CGCACTACCACTCACTTGGGGAGTCCAGCAAACAGACGAACCGCAACTTTCGACTCAATATCAGGATGCT
CTCGGAGCAACCCCGTGAGGGGAACTCGATTTTTAGTAGCTATGGCTTATCAAATTCAGAAAACTCGTTT
CAGCCTGTACCCTTAATCTGACCTAGGCTGCTGCCACCGCTGAGCAATAACTAGCATAACCCCTTGGGGC
CTCTAAACGGGTCTTGAGGGGTTTTTTGCTGAAACCTCAGGCATTTGAGAAGCACACGGTCACACTGCTT
CCGGTAGTCAATAAACCGGTAAACCAGCAATAGACATAAGCGGCTATTTAACGACCCTGCCCTGAACCGA
CGACCGGGTCATCGTGGCCGGATCTTGCGGCCCCTCGGCTTGAACGAATTGTTAGACATTATTTGCCGAC
TACCTTGGTGATCTCGCCTTTCACGTAGTGGACAAATTCTTCCAACTGATCTGCGCGCGAGGCCAAGCGA
TCTTCTTCTTGTCCAAGATAAGCCTGTCTAGCTTCAAGTATGACGGGCTGATACTGGGCCGGCAGGCGCT
CCATTGCCCAGTCGGCAGCGACATCCTTCGGCGCGATTTTGCCGGTTACTGCGCTGTACCAAATGCGGGA
CAACGTAAGCACTACATTTCGCTCATCGCCAGCCCAGTCGGGCGGCGAGTTCCATAGCGTTAAGGTTTCA
TTTAGCGCCTCAAATAGATCCTGTTCAGGAACCGGATCAAAGAGTTCCTCCGCCGCTGGACCTACCAAGG
CAACGCTATGTTCTCTTGCTTTTGTCAGCAAGATAGCCAGATCAATGTCGATCGTGGCTGGCTCGAAGAT
ACCTGCAAGAATGTCATTGCGCTGCCATTCTCCAAATTGCAGTTCGCGCTTAGCTGGATAACGCCACGGA
ATGATGTCGTCGTGCACAACAATGGTGACTTCTACAGCGCGGAGAATCTCGCTCTCTCCAGGGGAAGCCG
AAGTTTCCAAAAGGTCGTTGATCAAAGCTCGCCGCGTTGTTTCATCAAGCCTTACGGTCACCGTAACCAG
CAAATCAATATCACTGTGTGGCTTCAGGCCGCCATCCACTGCGGAGCCGTACAAATGTACGGCCAGCAAC
GTCGGTTCGAGATGGCGCTCGATGACGCCAACTACCTCTGATAGTTGAGTCGATACTTCGGCGATCACCG
CTTCCCTCATACTCTTCCTTTTTCAATATTATTGAAGCATTTATCAGGGTTATTGTCTCATGAGCGGATA
CATATTTGAATGTATTTAGAAAAATAAACAAATAGCTAGCTCACTCGGTCGCTACGCTCCGGGCGTGAGA
CTGCGGCGGGCGCTGCGGACACATACAAAGTTACCCACAGATTCCGTGGATAAGCAGGGGACTAACATGT
GAGGCAAAACAGCAGGGCCGCGCCGGTGGCGTTTTTCCATAGGCTCCGCCCTCCTGCCAGAGTTCACATA
AACAGACGCTTTTCCGGTGCATCTGTGGGAGCCGTGAGGCTCAACCATGAATCTGACAGTACGGGCGAAA
CCCGACAGGACTTAAAGATCCCCACCGTTTCCGGCGGGTCGCTCCCTCTTGCGCTCTCCTGTTCCGACCC
TGCCGTTTACCGGATACCTGTTCCGCCTTTCTCCCTTACGGGAAGTGTGGCGCTTTCTCATAGCTCACAC
ACTGGTATCTCGGCTCGGTGTAGGTCGTTCGCTCCAAGCTGGGCTGTAAGCAAGAACTCCCCGTTCAGCC
CGACTGCTGCGCCTTATCCGGTAACTGTTCACTTGAGTCCAACCCGGAAAAGCACGGTAAAACGCCACTG
GCAGCAGCCATTGGTAACTGGGAGTTCGCAGAGGATTTGTTTAGCTAAACACGCGGTTGCTCTTGAAGTG
TGCGCCAAAGTCCGGCTACACTGGAAGGACAGATTTGGTTGCTGTGCTCTGCGAAAGCCAGTTACCACGG
TTAAGCAGTTCCCCAACTGACTTAACCTTCGATCAAACCACCTCCCCAGGTGGTTTTTTCGAAGGTTAAG
TCAGTTGGGGAACTGCTTAACCTTCGATCAAACCACCTCCCCAGGTGGTTTTTTCGTTTACAGGGCAAAA
GATTACGCGCAGAAAAAAAGGATCTCAAGAAGATCCTTTGATCTTTTCTACTGAACCGCTCTAGATTTCA
GTGCAATTTATCTCTTCAAATGTAGCACCTGAAGTCAGCCCCATACGATATAAGTTGTAATTCTCATGTT
AGTCATGCCCCGCGCCCACCGGAAGGAGCTGACTGGGTTGAAGGCTCTCAAGGGCATCGGTCGAGATCCC
GGTGCCTAATGAGTGAGCTAACTTACATTAATTGCGTTGCGCTCACTGCCCGCTTTCCAGTCGGGAAACC
TGTCGTGCCAGCTGCATTAATGAATCGGCCAACGCGCGGGGAGAGGCGGTTTGCGTATTGGGCGCCAGGG
TGGTTTTTCTTTTCACCAGTGAGACGGGCAACAGCTGATTGCCCTTCACCGCCTGGCCCTGAGAGAGTTG
CAGCAAGCGGTCCACGCTGGTTTGCCCCAGCAGGCGAAAATCCTGTTTGATGGTGGTTAACGGCGGGATA
TAACATGAGCTGTCTTCGGTATCGTCGTATCCCACTACCGAGATGTCCGCACCAACGCGCAGCCCGGACT
CGGTAATGGCGCGCATTGCGCCCAGCGCCATCTGATCGTTGGCAACCAGCATCGCAGTGGGAACGATGCC
CTCATTCAGCATTTGCATGGTTTGTTGAAAACCGGACATGGCACTCCAGTCGCCTTCCCGTTCCGCTATC
GGCTGAATTTGATTGCGAGTGAGATATTTATGCCAGCCAGCCAGACGCAGACGCGCCGAGACAGAACTTA
ATGGGCCCGCTAACAGCGCGATTTGCTGGTGACCCAATGCGACCAGATGCTCCACGCCCAGTCGCGTACC
GTCTTCATGGGAGAAAATAATACTGTTGATGGGTGTCTGGTCAGAGACATCAAGAAATAACGCCGGAACA
TTAGTGCAGGCAGCTTCCACAGCAATGGCATCCTGGTCATCCAGCGGATAGTTAATGATCAGCCCACTGA
CGCGTTGCGCGAGAAGATTGTGCACCGCCGCTTTACAGGCTTCGACGCCGCTTCGTTCTACCATCGACAC
CACCACGCTGGCACCCAGTTGATCGGCGCGAGATTTAATCGCCGCGACAATTTGCGACGGCGCGTGCAGG
GCCAGACTGGAGGTGGCAACGCCAATCAGCAACGACTGTTTGCCCGCCAGTTGTTGTGCCACGCGGTTGG
GAATGTAATTCAGCTCCGCCATCGCCGCTTCCACTTTTTCCCGCGTTTTCGCAGAAACGTGGCTGGCCTG
GTTCACCACGCGGGAAACGGTCTGATAAGAGACACCGGCATACTCTGCGACATCGTATAACGTTACTGGT
TTCACATTCACCACCCTGAATTGACTCTCTTCCGGGCGCTATCATGCCATACCGCGAAAGGTTTTGCGCC
ATTCGATGGTGTCCGGGATCTCGACGCTCTCCCTTATGCGACTCCTGCATTAGGAAATTAATACGACTCA
CTATAGGGGAATTGTGAGCGGATAACAATTCCCCTGTAGAAATAATTTTGTTTAACTTTAATAAGGAGAT
ATACCATGGGTGAACTGCCGAGTAGGTAGCTGATAACTTG
Features (pLannotate 1.2.2; 16 found; start..end, strand, type, name):
    166..184     +  promoter       T7 promoter: promoter for bacteriophage T7 RNA polymerase
    185..209     +  protein_bind   lac operator: The lac repressor binds to the lac operator to inhibit transcription in E. coli. This inhibition can be relieved by adding lactose or isopropyl-β-D-thiogalactopyranoside (IPTG). lac repressor encoded by lacI
   4996..5013    +  CDS            SET1 (fragment): solubility-enhancement tag derived from T7 phage gene 10B
   5021..5068    +  terminator     T7 terminator: transcription terminator for bacteriophage T7 RNA polymerase
   5239..6030    -  CDS            SmR: aminoglycoside adenylyltransferase (Murphy, 1985); aadA; confers resistance to spectinomycin and streptomycin
   6031..6122    -  promoter       AmpR promoter: bla
   6170..6851    -  rep_origin     CloDF13 ori (fragment): Plasmids containing the CloDF13 (CDF) origin of replication can be propagated in E. coli cells that contain additional plasmids with compatible origins.
   6876..6973    -  rep_origin     CloDF13 ori (fragment): Plasmids containing the CloDF13 (CDF) origin of replication can be propagated in E. coli cells that contain additional plasmids with compatible origins.
   7070..7134    -  CDS            TcR (fragment): tetracycline efflux protein; tet; confers resistance to tetracycline
   7149..7170    -  protein_bind   CAP binding site: CAP binding activates transcription in the presence of cAMP. E. coli catabolite activator protein
   7183..8265    -  CDS            lacI: lac repressor; lacI; The lac repressor binds to the lac operator to inhibit transcription in E. coli. This inhibition can be relieved by adding lactose or isopropyl-β-D-thiogalactopyranoside (IPTG).
   8266..8343    -  promoter       lacI promoter: lacI
   8351..8386    -  CDS            TcR (fragment): tetracycline efflux protein; tet; confers resistance to tetracycline
   8389..8407    +  promoter       T7 promoter: promoter for bacteriophage T7 RNA polymerase
   8408..8432    +  protein_bind   lac operator: The lac repressor binds to the lac operator to inhibit transcription in E. coli. This inhibition can be relieved by adding lactose or isopropyl-β-D-thiogalactopyranoside (IPTG). lac repressor encoded by lacI
   8447..8469    +  RBS            RBS: efficient ribosome binding site from bacteriophage T7 gene 10 (Olins and Rangwala, 1989)
