[The description below was written by a language model from this plasmid's Addgene catalogue record and pLannotate feature annotations shown in this document.]
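Description:
pQCascade-IS2 is an 8.5 kb bacterial expression plasmid built on pCDFDuet-1 that supplies the RNA-guided targeting module of a Vibrio cholerae CRISPR-associated transposase system. It replicates in E. coli from the CloDF13 (CDF) origin, which is compatible with other common origins and so allows co-maintenance with partner plasmids. Selection is with spectinomycin through the aadA (SmR) aminoglycoside adenylyltransferase gene. The origin is annotated as two fragments separated by a short gap, consistent with the depositor's note that an unexpected 65 bp insertion sits in the origin relative to pCDFDuet-1. The plasmid is nonetheless reported to function normally.

The payload comprises VchTniQ, VchCas8, VchCas7 and VchCas6 together with a CRISPR RNA, crRNA-IS2, whose spacer targets IS2 insertion-sequence loci in the E. coli chromosome. The automated feature table does not annotate these genes or the CRISPR array. They presumably occupy the large unannotated stretch between the T7 promoter/lac operator at the start of the record and the T7 terminator. A second T7 promoter/lac operator with a T7 gene 10 ribosome binding site lies just upstream, reflecting the Duet dual-cassette layout, but the record does not state which element is driven by which promoter. A lacI gene with its own promoter provides lac repressor, making expression IPTG-inducible in hosts that supply T7 RNA polymerase. The short SET1 and TcR fragment calls are probably incidental matches to backbone sequence.

TniQ, Cas8, Cas7, Cas6 and the crRNA form a TniQ–Cascade complex that recognises the target DNA and directs transposition nearby. The transposase proteins and donor DNA are not listed here and would have to come from other constructs. Because IS2 is present at several chromosomal loci, this guide serves the associated work on multicopy chromosomal integration.
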