Addgene plasmid #140625: pQCascade-IS2
Purpose: Expresses V. cholerae TniQ, Cas8, Cas7, and Cas6 and crRNA-IS2. The crRNA-IS2 targets IS2 loci in Escherchia coli.
Depositing lab: Sheng Yang. Depositing organization: CAS Center for Excellence in Molecular Plant Sciences ("CEMPS"). Publication: Multicopy chromosomal integration using CRISPR-associated transposases. Zhang Y, Sun X, Wang Q, Xu J, Dong F, Yang S, Yang J, Zhang Z, Qian Y, Chen J, Zhang J, Liu Y, Tao R, Jiang Y, Yang J, Yang S. ACS Synth Biol. 2020 Jun 17. doi: 10.1021/acssynbio.0c00073. PubMed 32551502.
Backbone
  Vector backbone: pCDFDuet-1
  Vector type: Bacterial Expression, CRISPR ; Transposon
Growth in bacteria
  Bacterial resistance: Spectinomycin, 50 μg/mL
  Growth temperature: 37°C
  Growth strain: DH5alpha
  Copy number: High Copy
Gene/Insert
  Gene/Insert name: VchTniQ, VchCas8, VchCas7, VchCas6, crRNA-IS2
  gRNA/shRNA sequence: ttgcagaggcgttcgagcattataacgaatgg
  Species: Vibrio cholera
  Cloning method: Restriction Enzyme; 5′ cloning site Unknown (unknown if destroyed); 3′ cloning site Unknown (unknown if destroyed)
Terms and licenses: Academic/Nonprofit Terms; Industry Terms: Not Available to Industry
Depositor comments: An unexpected 65 bp insertion was detected in the origin of replication, comparing to the sequence of the backbone plasmid pCDFDuet-1. But, the plasmid has been proven to work normally.
How to cite: pQCascade-IS2 was a gift from Sheng Yang (Addgene plasmid # 140625 ; http://n2t.net/addgene:140625 ; RRID:Addgene_140625)
